Addgene plasmid #74825: pGWB435
Purpose: (Empty Backbone) Gateway cloning compatible binary vector for C-terminal fusion with LUC (no promoter).
Depositing lab: Tsuyoshi Nakagawa. Depositing organization: Shimane University. Publication: Improved Gateway binary vectors: high-performance vectors for creation of fusion constructs in transgenic analysis of plants. Nakagawa T, Suzuki T, Murata S, Nakamura S, Hino T, Maeo K, Tabata R, Kawai T, Tanaka K, Niwa Y, Watanabe Y, Nakamura K, Kimura T, Ishiguro S. Biosci Biotechnol Biochem. 2007 Aug;71(8):2095-100. Epub 2007 Aug 7. 10.1271/bbb.70216 PubMed 17690442.
Backbone
  Vector backbone: pPZP221
  Backbone manufacturer: Hajdukiewicz P., Svab Z. and Maliga P.
  Backbone size (bp): 8500
  Modifications to backbone: gentamycin-resistant marker was removed and kanamycin-resistant marker (NOS promoter:NPTII:NOS terminator) was inserted.
  Vector type: Plant Expression
  Selectable markers: Kanamycin
Growth in bacteria
  Bacterial resistance: Chloramphenicol and Spectinomycin, 25 & 50 μg/mL
  Growth temperature: 37°C
  Growth strain: ccdB Survival
  Copy number: High Copy
Gene/Insert
  Cloning method: Gateway Cloning
Terms and licenses: Academic/Nonprofit Terms; Industry Terms: Not Available to Industry
How to cite: pGWB435 was a gift from Tsuyoshi Nakagawa (Addgene plasmid # 74825 ; http://n2t.net/addgene:74825 ; RRID:Addgene_74825)
