[The description below was written by a language model from this plasmid's Addgene catalogue record and pLannotate feature annotations shown in this document.]
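Description:
pGWB435 is an empty Gateway destination binary vector for Agrobacterium-mediated plant transformation, built on the pPZP221 backbone, whose gentamicin marker was replaced with a plant kanamycin-resistance cassette. The annotated full sequence is about 12.5 kb. Outside the T-DNA, the backbone carries a ColE1/pBR322-type origin with the bom mobilisation region for high-copy propagation in E. coli. It also carries the pVS1 oriV, RepA and StaA functions, which support replication and stable maintenance in Agrobacterium. An aadA gene confers spectinomycin/streptomycin resistance for bacterial selection. Because the unrecombined cassette contains the toxic ccdB gene, the vector is maintained in a ccdB-tolerant strain under chloramphenicol plus spectinomycin selection.

Between the nopaline-type right and left border repeats lie two units. The first is the Gateway cassette: attR1, a chloramphenicol acetyltransferase gene, ccdB and attR2. It is followed directly by the firefly luciferase (luc+) coding sequence and a NOS terminator. No plant promoter sits upstream of attR1. An LR reaction with an entry clone swaps the CmR–ccdB segment for the user's fragment, and ccdB counter-selects non-recombinant plasmids. The inserted sequence is then placed upstream of luciferase. Depending on the fragment, this gives a promoter:LUC reporter or, if a promoter plus open reading frame is supplied in frame, a protein with a C-terminal LUC fusion expressed under its own regulatory sequences. The second unit, in the opposite orientation near the left border, is NOS promoter:NPTII:NOS terminator, which allows kanamycin selection of transformed plants. Small lacZα, MCS and lac promoter fragments are cloning remnants. The vector is suited to luminescence-based analysis of promoter activity or fusion-protein expression in transgenic plants.
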