Features (pLannotate 1.2.2; 31 found; start..end, strand, type, name):
     54..78      -  misc_feature   RB T-DNA repeat: right border repeat from nopaline C58 T-DNA
    144..298     -  CDS            lacZα (fragment): LacZα fragment of β-galactosidase; lacZ fragment
    301..331     -  misc_feature   MCS (fragment): pUC18/19 multiple cloning site
    338..462     +  protein_bind   attR1: mutant version of attR; recombination site for the Gateway® LR reaction LR Clonase™
    499..529     +  promoter       lac UV5 promoter: E. coli lac promoter with an "up" mutation
    554..582     +  promoter       cat promoter (fragment): promoter of the E. coli cat gene encoding chloramphenicol acetyltransferase
    583..1242    +  CDS            CmR: chloramphenicol acetyltransferase; cat; confers resistance to chloramphenicol
   1421..1579    +  CDS            ccdA (fragment): CCDA_ECO57 - Also known as H, letA. Experimental evidence at protein level: Swiss-Prot protein existence level 1. Antitoxin component of a type II toxin-antitoxin (TA) system which inhibits the post-segregational killing (PSK) of plasmid-free cells, also referred to as a plasmid addiction system. Binds to and blocks the activity of CcdB; will also remove bound CcdB protein from the CcdB-GyrA complex by forming a CcdA-CcdB complex, a process termed rejuvenation. Functions as a transcriptional corepressor for the ccdAB operon, repression also requires CcdB (By similarity). From Escherichia coli
   1584..1886    +  CDS            ccdB: CCDB_ECOLI - Also known as G, letB, letD. Experimental evidence at protein level: Swiss-Prot protein existence level 1. Toxic component of a type II toxin-antitoxin (TA) system, functioning in plasmid maintainence. Responsible for the post- segregational killing (PSK) of plasmid-free cells, also referred to as a plasmid addiction system. Half-life of over 2 hours. Cell killing by CcdB is accompanied by filamentation, defects in chromosome and plasmid segregation, defects in cell division, formation of anucleate cells, decreased DNA synthesis and plasmid loss. Interferes with the activity of DN
   1930..2054    -  protein_bind   attR2: mutant version of attR; recombination site for the Gateway® LR reaction LR Clonase™
   2065..3717    +  CDS            luciferase: firefly luciferase; luc+; enhanced luc+ version of the luciferase gene
   3739..3991    +  terminator     NOS terminator: nopaline synthase terminator and poly(A) signal
   4047..4069    -  protein_bind   lac operator (fragment): The lac repressor binds to the lac operator to inhibit transcription in E. coli. This inhibition can be relieved by adding lactose or isopropyl-β-D-thiogalactopyranoside (IPTG). lac repressor encoded by lacI
   4073..4103    -  promoter       lac promoter: promoter for the E. coli lac operon
   4118..4139    -  protein_bind   CAP binding site: CAP binding activates transcription in the presence of cAMP. E. coli catabolite activator protein
   4173..4425    -  terminator     NOS terminator: nopaline synthase terminator and poly(A) signal
   4432..4638    -  CDS            ocd (fragment): OCD_AGRFC - Experimental evidence at protein level: Swiss-Prot protein existence level 1. Catalyzes the conversion of L-ornithine into L-proline with release of ammonia. Is involved in the utilization of nopaline, a catabolic pathway that proceeds through L-arginine and L-ornithine to L-proline. Nopaline is a predominant opine in plant cells transformed with Ti plasmid pTiC58. From Agrobacterium fabrum (strain C58 / ATCC 33970) (Agrobacterium tumefaciens (strain C58)).
   4645..4794    -  CDS            ble (fragment): BLE_KLEPN - Experimental evidence at protein level: Swiss-Prot protein existence level 1. Binding protein with a strong affinity to the bleomycin family of antibiotics. Binds to CL990; an antimitotic-antibiotic compound. From Klebsiella pneumoniae.
   4815..5609    -  CDS            NeoR/KanR: aminoglycoside phosphotransferase from Tn5; aph(3')-II (or nptII); confers resistance to neomycin, kanamycin, and G418 (Geneticin®)
   5630..5813    -  promoter       NOS promoter: nopaline synthase promoter NOS promoter
   6019..6043    -  misc_feature   LB T-DNA repeat: left border repeat from nopaline C58 T-DNA
   6302..6325    +  promoter       Pc promoter (fragment): intI1 (promoter lies within the coding sequence); class 1 integron promoter
   6501..6557    +  CDS            GmR (fragment): gentamycin acetyltransferase; aacC1; confers resistance to gentamycin
   6568..7355    +  CDS            SmR (fragment): aminoglycoside adenylyltransferase (Murphy, 1985); aadA; confers resistance to spectinomycin and streptomycin
   7601..8189    +  rep_origin     ori: high-copy-number ColE1/pMB1/pBR322/pUC origin of replication
   8375..8515    -  misc_feature   bom: basis of mobility region from pBR322
   8617..8656    -  CDS            rop (fragment): Rop protein, which maintains plasmids at low copy number; rop
   8859..9053    -  rep_origin     pVS1 oriV: origin of replication for the Pseudomonas plasmid pVS1 (Heeb et al., 2000)
   9119..10192   -  CDS            pVS1 RepA: replication protein from the Pseudomonas plasmid pVS1 (Heeb et al., 2000)
  10621..11250   -  CDS            pVS1 StaA: stability protein from the Pseudomonas plasmid pVS1 (Heeb et al., 2000)
  11810..12211   -  CDS            Y4CG_SINFN (fragment): Protein inferred from homology: Swiss-Prot protein existence level 3. From Sinorhizobium fredii (strain NBRC 101917 / NGR234).
>Addgene plasmid #74825 | pGWB435 | depositor full sequence | sequence record 141505 | pGWB435 sequence 12497 bps
TTTCACGCCCTTTTAAATATCCGATTATTCTAATAAACGCTCTTTTCTCTTAGGTTTACCCGCCAATATA
TCCTGTCAAACACTGATAGTTTAAACTGAAGGCGGGAAACGACAATCTGATCCAAGCTCAAGCTGCTCTA
GCATTCGCCATTCAGGCTGCGCAACTGTTGGGAAGGGCGATCGGTGCGGGCCTCTTCGCTATTACGCCAG
CTGGCGAAAGGGGGATGTGCTGCAAGGCGATTAAGTTGGGTAACGCCAGGGTTTTCCCAGTCACGACGTT
GTAAAACGACGGCCAGTGCCAAGCTTGCATGCCTGCAGGTCGACTCTAGAGTTATCAACAAGTTTGTACA
AAAAAGCTGAACGAGAAACGTAAAATGATATAAATATCAATATATTAAATTAGATTTTGCATAAAAAACA
GACTACATAATACTGTAAAACACAACATATCCAGTCACTATGGCGGCCCCTCGAGGGGCCGCATTAGGCA
CCCCAGGCTTTACACTTTATGCTTCCGGCTCGTATAATGTGTGGATTTTGAGTTAGGATCCGGCGAGATT
TTCAGGAGCTAAGGAAGCTAAAATGGAGAAAAAAATCACTGGATATACCACCGTTGATATATCCCAATGG
CATCGTAAAGAACATTTTGAGGCATTTCAGTCAGTTGCTCAATGTACCTATAACCAGACCGTTCAGCTGG
ATATTACGGCCTTTTTAAAGACCGTAAAGAAAAATAAGCACAAGTTTTATCCGGCCTTTATTCACATTCT
TGCCCGCCTGATGAATGCTCATCCGGAATTCCGTATGGCAATGAAAGACGGTGAGCTGGTGATATGGGAT
AGTGTTCACCCTTGTTACACCGTTTTCCATGAGCAAACTGAAACGTTTTCATCGCTCTGGAGTGAATACC
ACGACGATTTCCGGCAGTTTCTACACATATATTCGCAAGATGTGGCGTGTTACGGTGAAAACCTGGCCTA
TTTCCCTAAAGGGTTTATTGAGAATATGTTTTTCGTCTCAGCCAATCCCTGGGTGAGTTTCACCAGTTTT
GATTTAAACGTGGCCAATATGGACAACTTCTTCGCCCCCGTTTTCACCATGGGCAAATATTATACGCAAG
GCGACAAGGTGCTGATGCCGCTGGCGATTCAGGTTCATCATGCCGTCTGTGATGGCTTCCATGTCGGCAG
AATGCTTAATGAATTACAACAGTACTGCGATGAGTGGCAGGGCGGGGCGTAAAGATCTGGATCCGGCTTA
CTAAAAGCCAGATAACAGTATGCGTATTTGCGCGCTGATTTTTGCGGTATAAGAATATATACTGATATGT
ATACCCGAAGTATGTCAAAAAGAGGTGTGCTATGAAGCAGCGTATTACAGTGACAGTTGACAGCGACAGC
TATCAGTTGCTCAAGGCATATATGATGTCAATATCTCCGGTCTGGTAAGCACAACCATGCAGAATGAAGC
CCGTCGTCTGCGTGCCGAACGCTGGAAAGCGGAAAATCAGGAAGGGATGGCTGAGGTCGCCCGGTTTATT
GAAATGAACGGCTCTTTTGCTGACGAGAACAGGGACTGGTGAAATGCAGTTTAAGGTTTACACCTATAAA
AGAGAGAGCCGTTATCGTCTGTTTGTGGATGTACAGAGTGATATTATTGACACGCCCGGGCGACGGATGG
TGATCCCCCTGGCCAGTGCACGTCTGCTGTCAGATAAAGTCTCCCGTGAACTTTACCCGGTGGTGCATAT
CGGGGATGAAAGCTGGCGCATGATGACCACCGATATGGCCAGTGTGCCGGTCTCCGTTATCGGGGAAGAA
GTGGCTGATCTCAGCCACCGCGAAAATGACATCAAAAACGCCATTAACCTGATGTTCTGGGGAATATAAA
TGTCAGGCTCCCTTATACACAGCCAGTCTGCAGGTCGACCATAGTGACTGGATATGTTGTGTTTTACAGT
ATTATGTAGTCTGTTTTTTATGCAAAATCTAATTTAATATATTGATATTTATATCATTTTACGTTTCTCG
TTCAGCTTTCTTGTACAAAGTGGTTGATAACAGCATGGAAGACGCCAAAAACATAAAGAAAGGCCCGGCG
CCATTCTATCCGCTGGAAGATGGAACCGCTGGAGAGCAACTGCATAAGGCTATGAAGAGATACGCCCTGG
TTCCTGGAACAATTGCTTTTACAGATGCACATATCGAGGTGGACATCACTTACGCTGAGTACTTCGAAAT
GTCCGTTCGGTTGGCAGAAGCTATGAAACGATATGGGCTGAATACAAATCACAGAATCGTCGTATGCAGT
GAAAACTCTCTTCAATTCTTTATGCCGGTGTTGGGCGCGTTATTTATCGGAGTTGCAGTTGCGCCCGCGA
ACGACATTTATAATGAACGTGAATTGCTCAACAGTATGGGCATTTCGCAGCCTACCGTGGTGTTCGTTTC
CAAAAAGGGGTTGCAAAAAATTTTGAACGTGCAAAAAAAGCTCCCAATCATCCAAAAAATTATTATCATG
GATTCTAAAACGGATTACCAGGGATTTCAGTCGATGTACACGTTCGTCACATCTCATCTACCTCCCGGTT
TTAATGAATACGATTTTGTGCCAGAGTCCTTCGATAGGGACAAGACAATTGCACTGATCATGAACTCCTC
TGGATCTACTGGTCTGCCTAAAGGTGTCGCTCTGCCTCATAGAACTGCCTGCGTGAGATTCTCGCATGCC
AGAGATCCTATTTTTGGCAATCAAATCATTCCGGATACTGCGATTTTAAGTGTTGTTCCATTCCATCACG
GTTTTGGAATGTTTACTACACTCGGATATTTGATATGTGGATTTCGAGTCGTCTTAATGTATAGATTTGA
AGAAGAGCTGTTTCTGAGGAGCCTTCAGGATTACAAGATTCAAAGTGCGCTGCTGGTGCCAACCCTATTC
TCCTTCTTCGCCAAAAGCACTCTGATTGACAAATACGATTTATCTAATTTACACGAAATTGCTTCTGGTG
GCGCTCCCCTCTCTAAGGAAGTCGGGGAAGCGGTTGCCAAGAGGTTCCATCTGCCAGGTATCAGGCAAGG
ATATGGGCTCACTGAGACTACATCAGCTATTCTGATTACACCCGAGGGGGATGATAAACCGGGCGCGGTC
GGTAAAGTTGTTCCATTTTTTGAAGCGAAGGTTGTGGATCTGGATACCGGGAAAACGCTGGGCGTTAATC
AAAGAGGCGAACTGTGTGTGAGAGGTCCTATGATTATGTCCGGTTATGTAAACAATCCGGAAGCGACCAA
CGCCTTGATTGACAAGGATGGATGGCTACATTCTGGAGACATAGCTTACTGGGACGAAGACGAACACTTC
TTCATCGTTGACCGCCTGAAGTCTCTGATTAAGTACAAAGGCTATCAGGTGGCTCCCGCTGAATTGGAAT
CCATCTTGCTCCAACACCCCAACATCTTCGACGCAGGTGTCGCAGGTCTTCCCGACGATGACGCCGGTGA
ACTTCCCGCCGCCGTTGTTGTTTTGGAGCACGGAAAGACGATGACGGAAAAAGAGATCGTGGATTACGTC
GCCAGTCAAGTAACAACCGCGAAAAAGTTGCGCGGAGGAGTTGTGTTTGTGGACGAAGTACCGAAAGGTC
TTACCGGAAAACTCGACGCAAGAAAAATCAGAGAGATCCTCATAAAGGCCAAGAAGGGCGGAAAGATCGC
CGTGTAAGCTTAGAGCTCGAATTTCCCCGATCGTTCAAACATTTGGCAATAAAGTTTCTTAAGATTGAAT
CCTGTTGCCGGTCTTGCGATGATTATCATATAATTTCTGTTGAATTACGTTAAGCATGTAATAATTAACA
TGTAATGCATGACGTTATTTATGAGATGGGTTTTTATGATTAGAGTCCCGCAATTATACATTTAATACGC
GATAGAAAACAAAATATAGCGCGCAAACTAGGATAAATTATCGCGCGCGGTGTCATCTATGTTACTAGAT
CGGGAATTGGTTCCGGAACCAATTCGTAATCATGGTCATAGCTGTTTCCTGTGTGAAATTGTTATCCGCT
CACAATTCCACACAACATACGAGCCGGAAGCATAAAGTGTAAAGCCTGGGGTGCCTAATGAGTGAGCTAA
CTCACATTAGGCTGAATTAGGCGCGCCTATTTCTGAATTCCCGATCTAGTAACATAGATGACACCGCGCG
CGATAATTTATCCTAGTTTGCGCGCTATATTTTGTTTTCTATCGCGTATTAAATGTATAATTGCGGGACT
CTAATCATAAAAACCCATCTCATAAATAACGTCATGCATTACATGTTAATTATTACATGCTTAACGTAAT
TCAACAGAAATTATATGATAATCATCGCAAGACCGGCAACAGGATTCAATCTTAAGAAACTTTATTGCCA
AATGTTTGAACGATCGGGGATCATCCGGGTCTGTGGCGGGAACTCCACGAAAATATCCGAACGCAGCAAG
ATATCGCGGTGCATCTCGGTCTTGCCTGGGCAGTCGCCGCCGACGCCGTTGATGTGGACGCCGGGCCCGA
TCATATTGTCGCTCAGGATCGTGGCGTTGTGCTTGTCGGCCGTTGCTGTCGTAATGATATCGGCACCTTC
GACCGCCTGTTCCGCAGAGATCCCGTGGGCGAAGAACTCCAGCATGAGATCCCCGCGCTGGAGGATCATC
CAGCCGGCGTCCCGGAAAACGATTCCGAAGCCCAACCTTTCATAGAAGGCGGCGGTGGAATCGAAATCTC
GTGATGGCAGGTTGGGCGTCGCTTGGTCGGTCATTTCGAACCCCAGAGTCCCGCTCAGAAGAACTCGTCA
AGAAGGCGATAGAAGGCGATGCGCTGCGAATCGGGAGCGGCGATACCGTAAAGCACGAGGAAGCGGTCAG
CCCATTCGCCGCCAAGCTCTTCAGCAATATCACGGGTAGCCAACGCTATGTCCTGATAGCGGTCCGCCAC
ACCCAGCCGGCCACAGTCGATGAATCCAGAAAAGCGGCCATTTTCCACCATGATATTCGGCAAGCAGGCA
TCGCCATGGGTCACGACGAGATCATCGCCGTCGGGCATGCGCGCCTTGAGCCTGGCGAACAGTTCGGCTG
GCGCGAGCCCCTGATGCTCTTCGTCCAGATCATCCTGATCGACAAGACCGGCTTCCATCCGAGTACGTGC
TCGCTCGATGCGATGTTTCGCTTGGTGGTCGAATGGGCAGGTAGCCGGATCAAGCGTATGCAGCCGCCGC
ATTGCATCAGCCATGATGGATACTTTCTCGGCAGGAGCAAGGTGAGATGACAGGAGATCCTGCCCCGGCA
CTTCGCCCAATAGCAGCCAGTCCCTTCCCGCTTCAGTGACAACGTCGAGCACAGCTGCGCAAGGAACGCC
CGTCGTGGCCAGCCACGATAGCCGCGCTGCCTCGTCCTGCAGTTCATTCAGGGCACCGGACAGGTCGGTC
TTGACAAAAAGAACCGGGCGCCCCTGCGCTGACAGCCGGAACACGGCGGCATCAGAGCAGCCGATTGTCT
GTTGTGCCCAGTCATAGCCGAATAGCCTCTCCACCCAAGCGGCCGGAGAACCTGCGTGCAATCCATCTTG
TTCAATCATGCGAAACGATCCAGATCCGGTGCAGATTATTTGGATTGAGAGTGAATATGAGACTCTAATT
GGATACCGAGGGGAATTTATGGAACGTCAGTGGAGCATTTTTGACAAGAAATATTTGCTAGCTGATAGTG
ACCTTAGGCGACTTTTGAACGCGCAATAATGGTTTCTGACGTATGTGCTTAGCTCATTAAACTCCAGAAA
CCCGCGGCTGAGTGGCTCCTTCAACGTTGCGGTTCTGTCAGTTCCAAACGTAAAACGGCTTGTCCCGCGT
CATCGGCGGGGGTCATAACGTGACTCCCTTAATTCTCCGCTCATGATGAATTCAGAAATAAATTCAGCCT
AATTCGGCGTTAATTCAGTACATTAAAAACGTCCGCAATGTGTTATTAAGTTGTCTAAGCGTCAATTTGT
TTACACCACAATATATCCTGCCACCAGCCAGCCAACAGCTCCCCGACCGGCAGCTCGGCACAAAATCACC
ACTCGATACAGGCAGCCCATCAGTCCGGGACGGCGTCAGCGGGAGAGCCGTTGTAAGGCGGCAGACTTTG
CTCATGTTACCGATGCTATTCGGAAGAACGGCAACTAAGCTGCCGGGTTTGAAACACGGATGATCTCGCG
GAGGGTAGCATGTTGATTGTAACGATGACAGAGCGTTGCTGCCTGTGATCAATTCGGGCACGAACCCAGT
GGACATAAGCCTGTTCGGTTCGTAAGCTGTAATGCAAGTAGCGTATGCGCTCACGCAACTGGTCCAGAAC
CTTGACCGAACGCAGCGGTGGTAACGGCGCAGTGGCGGTTTTCATGGCTTGTTATGACTGTTTTTTTGGG
GTACAGTCTATGCCTCGGGCATCCAAGCAGCAAGCGCGTTACGCCGTGGGTCGATGTTTGATGTTATGGA
GCAGCAACGATGTTACGCAGCAGGGCAGTCGCCCTAAAACAAAGTTAAACATCATGGGGGAAGCGGTGAT
CGCCGAAGTATCGACTCAACTATCAGAGGTAGTTGGCGTCATCGAGCGCCATCTCGAACCGACGTTGCTG
GCCGTACATTTGTACGGCTCCGCAGTGGATGGCGGCCTGAAGCCACACAGTGATATTGATTTGCTGGTTA
CGGTGACCGTAAGGCTTGATGAAACAACGCGGCGAGCTTTGATCAACGACCTTTTGGAAACTTCGGCTTC
CCCTGGAGAGAGCGAGATTCTCCGCGCTGTAGAAGTCACCATTGTTGTGCACGACGACATCATTCCGTGG
CGTTATCCAGCTAAGCGCGAACTGCAATTTGGAGAATGGCAGCGCAATGACATTCTTGCAGGTATCTTCG
AGCCAGCCACGATCGACATTGATCTGGCTATCTTGCTGACAAAAGCAAGAGAACATAGCGTTGCCTTGGT
AGGTCCAGCGGCGGAGGAACTCTTTGATCCGGTTCCTGAACAGGATCTATTTGAGGCGCTAAATGAAACC
TTAACGCTATGGAACTCGCCGCCCGACTGGGCTGGCGATGAGCGAAATGTAGTGCTTACGTTGTCCCGCA
TTTGGTACAGCGCAGTAACCGGCAAAATCGCGCCGAAGGATGTCGCTGCCGACTGGGCAATGGAGCGCCT
GCCGGCCCAGTATCAGCCCGTCATACTTGAAGCTAGACAGGCTTATCTTGGACAAGAAGAAGATCGCTTG
GCCTCGCGCGCAGATCAGTTGGAAGAATTTGTCCACTACGTGAAAGGCGAGATCACCAAGGTAGTCGGCA
AATAATGTCTAGCTAGAAATTCGTTCAAGCCGACGCCGCTTCGCGGCGCGGCTTAACTCAAGCGTTAGAT
GCACTAAGCACATAATTGCTCACAGCCAAACTATCAGGTCAAGTCTGCTTTTATTATTTTTAAGCGTGCA
TAATAAGCCCTACACAAATTGGGAGATATATCATGCATGACCAAAATCCCTTAACGTGAGTTTTCGTTCC
ACTGAGCGTCAGACCCCGTAGAAAAGATCAAAGGATCTTCTTGAGATCCTTTTTTTCTGCGCGTAATCTG
CTGCTTGCAAACAAAAAAACCACCGCTACCAGCGGTGGTTTGTTTGCCGGATCAAGAGCTACCAACTCTT
TTTCCGAAGGTAACTGGCTTCAGCAGAGCGCAGATACCAAATACTGTCCTTCTAGTGTAGCCGTAGTTAG
GCCACCACTTCAAGAACTCTGTAGCACCGCCTACATACCTCGCTCTGCTAATCCTGTTACCAGTGGCTGC
TGCCAGTGGCGATAAGTCGTGTCTTACCGGGTTGGACTCAAGACGATAGTTACCGGATAAGGCGCAGCGG
TCGGGCTGAACGGGGGGTTCGTGCACACAGCCCAGCTTGGAGCGAACGACCTACACCGAACTGAGATACC
TACAGCGTGAGCTATGAGAAAGCGCCACGCTTCCCGAAGGGAGAAAGGCGGACAGGTATCCGGTAAGCGG
CAGGGTCGGAACAGGAGAGCGCACGAGGGAGCTTCCAGGGGGAAACGCCTGGTATCTTTATAGTCCTGTC
GGGTTTCGCCACCTCTGACTTGAGCGTCGATTTTTGTGATGCTCGTCAGGGGGGCGGAGCCTATGGAAAA
ACGCCAGCAACGCGGCCTTTTTACGGTTCCTGGCCTTTTGCTGGCCTTTTGCTCACATGTTCTTTCCTGC
GTTATCCCCTGATTCTGTGGATAACCGTATTACCGCCTTTGAGTGAGCTGATACCGCTCGCCGCAGCCGA
ACGACCGAGCGCAGCGAGTCAGTGAGCGAGGAAGCGGAAGAGCGCCTGATGCGGTATTTTCTCCTTACGC
ATCTGTGCGGTATTTCACACCGCATATGGTGCACTCTCAGTACAATCTGCTCTGATGCCGCATAGTTAAG
CCAGTATACACTCCGCTATCGCTACGTGACTGGGTCATGGCTGCGCCCCGACACCCGCCAACACCCGCTG
ACGCGCCCTGACGGGCTTGTCTGCTCCCGGCATCCGCTTACAGACAAGCTGTGACCGTCTCCGGGAGCTG
CATGTGTCAGAGGTTTTCACCGTCATCACCGAAACGCGCGAGGCAGGGTGCCTTGATGTGGGCGCCGGCG
GTCGAGTGGCGACGGCGCGGCTTGTCCGCGCCCTGGTAGATTGCCTGGCCGTAGGCCAGCCATTTTTGAG
CGGCCAGCGGCCGCGATAGGCCGACGCGAAGCGGCGGGGCGTAGGGAGCGCAGCGACCGAAGGGTAGGCG
CTTTTTGCAGCTCTTCGGCTGTGCGCTGGCCAGACAGTTATGCACAGGCCAGGCGGGTTTTAAGAGTTTT
AATAAGTTTTAAAGAGTTTTAGGCGGAAAAATCGCCTTTTTTCTCTTTTATATCAGTCACTTACATGTGT
GACCGGTTCCCAATGTACGGCTTTGGGTTCCCAATGTACGGGTTCCGGTTCCCAATGTACGGCTTTGGGT
TCCCAATGTACGTGCTATCCACAGGAAAGAGACCTTTTCGACCTTTTTCCCCTGCTAGGGCAATTTGCCC
TAGCATCTGCTCCGTACATTAGGAACCGGCGGATGCTTCGCCCTCGATCAGGTTGCGGTAGCGCATGACT
AGGATCGGGCCAGCCTGCCCCGCCTCCTCCTTCAAATCGTACTCCGGCAGGTCATTTGACCCGATCAGCT
TGCGCACGGTGAAACAGAACTTCTTGAACTCTCCGGCGCTGCCACTGCGTTCGTAGATCGTCTTGAACAA
CCATCTGGCTTCTGCCTTGCCTGCGGCGCGGCGTGCCAGGCGGTAGAGAAAACGGCCGATGCCGGGATCG
ATCAAAAAGTAATCGGGGTGAACCGTCAGCACGTCCGGGTTCTTGCCTTCTGTGATCTCGCGGTACATCC
AATCAGCTAGCTCGATCTCGATGTACTCCGGCCGCCCGGTTTCGCTCTTTACGATCTTGTAGCGGCTAAT
CAAGGCTTCACCCTCGGATACCGTCACCAGGCGGCCGTTCTTGGCCTTCTTCGTACGCTGCATGGCAACG
TGCGTGGTGTTTAACCGAATGCAGGTTTCTACCAGGTCGTCTTTCTGCTTTCCGCCATCGGCTCGCCGGC
AGAACTTGAGTACGTCCGCAACGTGTGGACGGAACACGCGGCCGGGCTTGTCTCCCTTCCCTTCCCGGTA
TCGGTTCATGGATTCGGTTAGATGGGAAACCGCCATCAGTACCAGGTCGTAATCCCACACACTGGCCATG
CCGGCCGGCCCTGCGGAAACCTCTACGTGCCCGTCTGGAAGCTCGTAGCGGATCACCTCGCCAGCTCGTC
GGTCACGCTTCGACAGACGGAAAACGGCCACGTCCATGATGCTGCGACTATCGCGGGTGCCCACGTCATA
GAGCATCGGAACGAAAAAATCTGGTTGCTCGTCGCCCTTGGGCGGCTTCCTAATCGACGGCGCACCGGCT
GCCGGCGGTTGCCGGGATTCTTTGCGGATTCGATCAGCGGCCGCTTGCCACGATTCACCGGGGCGTGCTT
CTGCCTCGATGCGTTGCCGCTGGGCGGCCTGCGCGGCCTTCAACTTCTCCACCAGGTCATCACCCAGCGC
CGCGCCGATTTGTACCGGGCCGGATGGTTTGCGACCGCTCACGCCGATTCCTCGGGCTTGGGGGTTCCAG
TGCCATTGCAGGGCCGGCAGACAACCCAGCCGCTTACGCCTGGCCAACCGCCCGTTCCTCCACACATGGG
GCATTCCACGGCGTCGGTGCCTGGTTGTTCTTGATTTTCCATGCCGCCTCCTTTAGCCGCTAAAATTCAT
CTACTCATTTATTCATTTGCTCATTTACTCTGGTAGCTGCGCGATGTATTCAGATAGCAGCTCGGTAATG
GTCTTGCCTTGGCGTACCGCGTACATCTTCAGCTTGGTGTGATCCTCCGCCGGCAACTGAAAGTTGACCC
GCTTCATGGCTGGCGTGTCTGCCAGGCTGGCCAACGTTGCAGCCTTGCTGCTGCGTGCGCTCGGACGGCC
GGCACTTAGCGTGTTTGTGCTTTTGCTCATTTTCTCTTTACCTCATTAACTCAAATGAGTTTTGATTTAA
TTTCAGCGGCCAGCGCCTGGACCTCGCGGGCAGCGTCGCCCTCGGGTTCTGATTCAAGAACGGTTGTGCC
GGCGGCGGCAGTGCCTGGGTAGCTCACGCGCTGCGTGATACGGGACTCAAGAATGGGCAGCTCGTACCCG
GCCAGCGCCTCGGCAACCTCACCGCCGATGCGCGTGCCTTTGATCGCCCGCGACACGACAAAGGCCGCTT
GTAGCCTTCCATCCGTGACCTCAATGCGCTGCTTAACCAGCTCCACCAGGTCGGCGGTGGCCCATATGTC
GTAAGGGCTTGGCTGCACCGGAATCAGCACGAAGTCGGCTGCCTTGATCGCGGACACAGCCAAGTCCGCC
GCCTGGGGCGCTCCGTCGATCACTACGAAGTCGCGCCGGCCGATGGCCTTCACGTCGCGGTCAATCGTCG
GGCGGTCGATGCCGACAACGGTTAGCGGTTGATCTTCCCGCACGGCCGCCCAATCGCGGGCACTGCCCTG
GGGATCGGAATCGACTAACAGAACATCGGCCCCGGCGAGTTGCAGGGCGCGGGCTAGATGGGTTGCGATG
GTCGTCTTGCCTGACCCGCCTTTCTGGTTAAGTACAGCGATAACCTTCATGCGTTCCCCTTGCGTATTTG
TTTATTTACTCATCGCATCATATACGCAGCGACCGCATGACGCAAGCTGTTTTACTCAAATACACATCAC
CTTTTTAGACGGCGGCGCTCGGTTTCTTCAGCGGCCAAGCTGGCCGGCCAGGCCGCCAGCTTGGCATCAG
ACAAACCGGCCAGGATTTCATGCAGCCGCACGGTTGAGACGTGCGCGGGCGGCTCGAACACGTACCCGGC
CGCGATCATCTCCGCCTCGATCTCTTCGGTAATGAAAAACGGTTCGTCCTGGCCGTCCTGGTGCGGTTTC
ATGCTTGTTCCTCTTGGCGTTCATTCTCGGCGGCCGCCAGGGCGTCGGCCTCGGTCAATGCGTCCTCACG
GAAGGCACCGCGCCGCCTGGCCTCGGTGGGCGTCACTTCCTCGCTGCGCTCAAGTGCGCGGTACAGGGTC
GAGCGATGCACGCCAAGCAGTGCAGCCGCCTCTTTCACGGTGCGGCCTTCCTGGTCGATCAGCTCGCGGG
CGTGCGCGATCTGTGCCGGGGTGAGGGTAGGGCGGGGGCCAAACTTCACGCCTCGGGCCTTGGCGGCCTC
GCGCCCGCTCCGGGTGCGGTCGATGATTAGGGAACGCTCGAACTCGGCAATGCCGGCGAACACGGTCAAC
ACCATGCGGCCGGCCGGCGTGGTGGTGTCGGCCCACGGCTCTGCCAGGCTACGCAGGCCCGCGCCGGCCT
CCTGGATGCGCTCGGCAATGTCCAGTAGGTCGCGGGTGCTGCGGGCCAGGCGGTCTAGCCTGGTCACTGT
CACAACGTCGCCAGGGCGTAGGTGGTCAAGCATCCTGGCCAGCTCCGGGCGGTCGCGCCTGGTGCCGGTG
ATCTTCTCGGAAAACAGCTTGGTGCAGCCGGCCGCGTGCAGTTCGGCCCGTTGGTTGGTCAAGTCCTGGT
CGTCGGTGCTGACGCGGGCATAGCCCAGCAGGCCAGCGGCGGCGCTCTTGTTCATGGCGTAATGTCTCCG
GTTCTAGTCGCAAGTATTCTACTTTATGCGACTAAAACACGCGACAAGAAAACGCCAGGAAAAGGGCAGG
GCGGCAGCCTGTCGCGTAACTTAGGACTTGTGCGACATGTCGTTTTCAGAAGACGGCTGCACTGAACGTC
AGAAGCCGACTGCACTATAGCAGCGGAGGGGTTGGATCAAAGTACTTTGATCCCGAGGGGAACCCTGTGG
TTGGCATGCACATACAAATGGACGAACGGATAAACCT
