>Addgene plasmid #74825 | pGWB435 | addgene partial sequence | sequence record 159317 | LucNRev 5'-CCTTATGCAGTTGCTCTCC-3'
GGCGCCGGGCCTTTCTTTATGTTTTTGGCGTCTTCCATGCTGTTATCAACCACTTTGTACAAGAAAGCTG
AACGAGAAACGTAAAATGATATAAATATCAATATATTAAATTAGATTTTGCATAAAAAACAGACTACATA
ATACTGTAAAACACAACATATCCAGTCACTATGGTCGACCTGCAGACTGGCTGTGTATAAGGGAGCCTGA
CATTTATATTCCCCAGAACATCAGGTTAATGGCGTTTTTGATGTCATTTTCGCGGTGGCTGAGATCAGCC
ACTTCTTCCCCGATAACGGAGACCGGCACACTGGCCATATCGGTGGTCATCATGCGCCAGCTTTCATCCC
CGATATGCACCACCGGGTAAAGTTCACGGGAGACTTTATCTGACAGCAGACGTGCACTGGCCAGGGGGAT
CACCATCCGTCGCCCGGGCGTGTCAATAATATCACTCTGTACATCCACAAACAGACGATAACGGCTCTCT
CTTTTATAGGTGTAAACCTTAAACTGCATTTCACCAGCCCCTGTTCTCGTCAGCAAAAGAGCCGTTCATT
TCAATAAACCGGGCGACCTCAGCCATCCCTTCCTGATTTTCCGCTTTCCAGCGTTCGGCACGCAGACGAC
GGGCTTCATTCTGCATGGTTGTGCTTACCAGACCGGAGATATTGACATCATATATGCCTTGAGCAACTGA
TAGCTGTCGCTGTCAACTGTCACTGTAATACGCTGCTTCATAGCATACCTCTTTTTGACATACTTCGGGT
ATACATATCAGTATATATTCTTATACCGCAAAAATCAGCGCGCAAATACGCATACTGTTATCTGGCTTTT
AGTAAGCCGGATCCAGATCTTTACGCCCCGCCCTGCCACTCATCGCAGTACTG
